>Addgene plasmid #221497 | pLX-EF1a_NKX2-1_Short_V5-GFP | addgene full sequence | sequence record 437720 | Addgene NGS Result
TGTAGTCTTATGCAATACTCTTGTAGTCTTGCAACATGGTAACGATGAGTTAGCAACATGCCTTACAAGG
AGAGAAAAAGCACCGTGCATGCCGATTGGTGGAAGTAAGGTGGTACGATCGTGCCTTATTAGGAAGGCAA
CAGACGGGTCTGACATGGATTGGACGAACCACTGAATTGCCGCATTGCAGAGATATTGTATTTAAGTGCC
TAGCTCGATACATAAACGGGTCTCTCTGGTTAGACCAGATCTGAGCCTGGGAGCTCTCTGGCTAACTAGG
GAACCCACTGCTTAAGCCTCAATAAAGCTTGCCTTGAGTGCTTCAAGTAGTGTGTGCCCGTCTGTTGTGT
GACTCTGGTAACTAGAGATCCCTCAGACCCTTTTAGTCAGTGTGGAAAATCTCTAGCAGTGGCGCCCGAA
CAGGGACTTGAAAGCGAAAGGGAAACCAGAGGAGCTCTCTCGACGCAGGACTCGGCTTGCTGAAGCGCGC
ACGGCAAGAGGCGAGGGGCGGCGACTGGTGAGTACGCCAAAAATTTTGACTAGCGGAGGCTAGAAGGAGA
GAGATGGGTGCGAGAGCGTCAGTATTAAGCGGGGGAGAATTAGATCGCGATGGGAAAAAATTCGGTTAAG
GCCAGGGGGAAAGAAAAAATATAAATTAAAACATATAGTATGGGCAAGCAGGGAGCTAGAACGATTCGCA
GTTAATCCTGGCCTGTTAGAAACATCAGAAGGCTGTAGACAAATACTGGGACAGCTACAACCATCCCTTC
AGACAGGATCAGAAGAACTTAGATCATTATATAATACAGTAGCAACCCTCTATTGTGTGCATCAAAGGAT
AGAGATAAAAGACACCAAGGAAGCTTTAGACAAGATAGAGGAAGAGCAAAACAAAAGTAAGACCACCGCA
CAGCAAGCGGCCGCTGATCTTCAGACCTGGAGGAGGAGATATGAGGGACAATTGGAGAAGTGAATTATAT
AAATATAAAGTAGTAAAAATTGAACCATTAGGAGTAGCACCCACCAAGGCAAAGAGAAGAGTGGTGCAGA
GAGAAAAAAGAGCAGTGGGAATAGGAGCTTTGTTCCTTGGGTTCTTGGGAGCAGCAGGAAGCACTATGGG
CGCAGCGTCAATGACGCTGACGGTACAGGCCAGACAATTATTGTCTGGTATAGTGCAGCAGCAGAACAAT
TTGCTGAGGGCTATTGAGGCGCAACAGCATCTGTTGCAACTCACAGTCTGGGGCATCAAGCAGCTCCAGG
CAAGAATCCTGGCTGTGGAAAGATACCTAAAGGATCAACAGCTCCTGGGGATTTGGGGTTGCTCTGGAAA
ACTCATTTGCACCACTGCTGTGCCTTGGAATGCTAGTTGGAGTAATAAATCTCTGGAACAGATTTGGAAT
CACACGACCTGGATGGAGTGGGACAGAGAAATTAACAATTACACAAGCTTAATACACTCCTTAATTGAAG
AATCGCAAAACCAGCAAGAAAAGAATGAACAAGAATTATTGGAATTAGATAAATGGGCAAGTTTGTGGAA
TTGGTTTAACATAACAAATTGGCTGTGGTATATAAAATTATTCATAATGATAGTAGGAGGCTTGGTAGGT
TTAAGAATAGTTTTTGCTGTACTTTCTATAGTGAATAGAGTTAGGCAGGGATATTCACCATTATCGTTTC
AGACCCACCTCCCAACCCCGAGGGGACCCATGCATTGCATCTCAATTAGTCAGCAACCAGGTGTGGAAAG
TCCCCAGGCTCCCCAGCAGGCAGAAGTATGCAAAGCATGCGTCTCAATTAGTCAGCAACCATAGTCCCGC
CCCTAACTCCGCCCATCCCGCCCCTAACTCCGCCCAGTTCCGCCCATTCTCCGCCCCATGGCTGACTAAT
TTTTTTTATTTATGCAGAGGCCGAGGCCGCCTCGGCCTCTGAGCTATTCCAGAAGTAGTGAGGAGGCTTT
TTTGGAGGCCTAGGCTTTTGCAAAAAGCTTTCTAGAGGTACCACCGGAGCTTACCATGACCGAGTACAAG
CCCACGGTGCGCCTCGCCACCCGCGACGACGTCCCCAGGGCCGTACGCACCCTCGCCGCCGCGTTCGCCG
ACTACCCCGCCACGCGCCACACCGTCGATCCGGACCGCCACATCGAGCGGGTCACCGAGCTGCAAGAACT
CTTCCTCACGCGCGTCGGGCTCGACATCGGCAAGGTGTGGGTCGCGGACGACGGCGCCGCCGTGGCGGTC
TGGACCACGCCGGAGAGCGTCGAAGCGGGGGCGGTGTTCGCCGAGATCGGCCCGCGCATGGCCGAGTTGA
GCGGTTCCCGGCTGGCCGCGCAGCAACAGATGGAAGGCCTCCTGGCGCCGCACCGGCCCAAGGAGCCCGC
GTGGTTCCTGGCCACCGTCGGCGTCTCGCCCGACCACCAGGGCAAGGGTCTGGGCAGCGCCGTCGTGCTC
CCCGGAGTGGAGGCGGCCGAGCGCGCCGGGGTGCCCGCCTTCCTGGAGACCTCCGCGCCCCGCAACCTCC
CCTTCTACGAGCGGCTCGGCTTCACCGTCACCGCCGACGTCGAGGTGCCCGAAGGACCGCGCACCTGGTG
CATGACCCGCAAGCCCGGTGCCAGTTAACGAATTCTAGATCTTGAGACAAATGGCAGTATTCATCCACAA
TTTTAAAAGAAAAGGGGGGATTGGGGGGTACAGTGCAGGGGAAAGAATAGTAGACATAATAGCAACAGAC
ATACAAACTAAAGAATTACAAAAACAAATTACAAAAATTCAAAATTTTCGGGTTTATTACAGGGACAGCA
GAGATCCACTTTGGCGCCGGCTCGAGGCCTGCAGGTGCAAAGATGGATAAAGTTTTAAACAGAGAGGAAT
CTTTGCAGCTAATGGACCTTCTAGGTCTTGAAAGGAGTGGGAATTGGCTCCGGTGCCCGTCAGTGGGCAG
AGCGCACATCGCCCACAGTCCCCGAGAAGTTGGGGGGAGGGGTCGGCAATTGAACCGGTGCCTAGAGAAG
GTGGCGCGGGGTAAACTGGGAAAGTGATGTCGTGTACTGGCTCCGCCTTTTTCCCGAGGGTGGGGGAGAA
CCGTATATAAGTGCAGTAGTCGCCGTGAACGTTCTTTTTCGCAACGGGTTTGCCGCCAGAACACAGGTAA
GTGCCGTGTGTGGTTCCCGCGGGCCTGGCCTCTTTACGGGTTATGGCCCTTGCGTGCCTTGAATTACTTC
CACCTGGCTGCAGTACGTGATTCTTGATCCCGAGCTTCGGGTTGGAAGTGGGTGGGAGAGTTCGAGGCCT
TGCGCTTAAGGAGCCCCTTCGCCTCGTGCTTGAGTTGAGGCCTGGCCTGGGCGCTGGGGCCGCCGCGTGC
GAATCTGGTGGCACCTTCGCGCCTGTCTCGCTGCTTTCGATAAGTCTCTAGCCATTTAAAATTTTTGATG
ACCTGCTGCGACGCTTTTTTTCTGGCAAGATAGTCTTGTAAATGCGGGCCAAGATCTGCACACTGGTATT
TCGGTTTTTGGGGCCGCGGGCGGCGACGGGGCCCGTGCGTCCCAGCGCACATGTTCGGCGAGGCGGGGCC
TGCGAGCGCGGCCACCGAGAATCGGACGGGGGTAGTCTCAAGCTGGCCGGCCTGCTCTGGTGCCTGGCCT
CGCGCCGCCGTGTATCGCCCCGCCCTGGGCGGCAAGGCTGGCCCGGTCGGCACCAGTTGCGTGAGCGGAA
AGATGGCCGCTTCCCGGCCCTGCTGCAGGGAGCTCAAAATGGAGGACGCGGCGCTCGGGAGAGCGGGCGG
GTGAGTCACCCACACAAAGGAAAAGGGCCTTTCCGTCCTCAGCCGTCGCTTCATGTGACTCCACGGAGTA
CCGGGCGCCGTCCAGGCACCTCGATTAGTTCTCGAGCTTTTGGAGTACGTCGTCTTTAGGTTGGGGGGAG
GGGTTTTATGCGATGGAGTTTCCCCACACTGAGTGGGTGGAGACTGAAGTTAGGCCAGCTTGGCACTTGA
TGTAATTCTCCTTGGAATTTGCCCTTTTTGAGTTTGGATCTTGGTTCATTCTCAAGCCTCAGACAGTGGT
TCAAAGTTTTTTTCTTCCATTTCAGGTGTCGTGAGGCTAGCATCGATTGATCAACAAGTTTGTACAAAAA
AGTTGGCACCATGTCGATGAGTCCAAAGCACACGACTCCGTTCTCAGTGTCTGACATCTTGAGTCCCCTG
GAGGAAAGCTACAAGAAAGTGGGCATGGAGGGCGGCGGCCTCGGGGCTCCGCTGGCGGCGTACAGGCAGG
GCCAGGCGGCACCGCCAACAGCGGCCATGCAGCAGCACGCCGTGGGGCACCACGGCGCCGTCACCGCCGC
CTACCACATGACGGCGGCGGGGGTGCCCCAGCTCTCGCACTCCGCCGTGGGGGGCTACTGCAACGGCAAC
CTGGGCAACATGAGCGAGCTGCCGCCGTACCAGGACACCATGAGGAACAGCGCCTCTGGCCCCGGATGGT
ACGGCGCCAACCCAGACCCGCGCTTCCCCGCCATCTCCCGCTTCATGGGCCCGGCGAGCGGCATGAACAT
GAGCGGCATGGGCGGCCTGGGCTCGCTGGGGGACGTGAGCAAGAACATGGCCCCGCTGCCAAGCGCGCCG
CGCAGGAAGCGCCGGGTGCTCTTCTCGCAGGCGCAGGTGTACGAGCTGGAGCGACGCTTCAAGCAACAGA
AGTACCTGTCGGCGCCGGAGCGCGAGCACCTGGCCAGCATGATCCACCTGACGCCCACGCAGGTCAAGAT
CTGGTTCCAGAACCACCGCTACAAAATGAAGCGCCAGGCCAAGGACAAGGCGGCGCAGCAGCAACTGCAG
CAGGACAGCGGCGGCGGCGGGGGCGGCGGGGGCACCGGGTGCCCGCAGCAGCAACAGGCTCAGCAGCAGT
CGCCGCGACGCGTGGCGGTGCCGGTCCTGGTGAAAGACGGCAAACCGTGCCAGGCGGGTGCCCCCGCGCC
GGGCGCCGCCAGCCTACAAGGCCACGCGCAGCAGCAGGCGCAGCACCAGGCGCAGGCCGCGCAGGCGGCG
GCAGCGGCCATCTCCGTGGGCAGCGGTGGCGCCGGCCTTGGCGCACACCCGGGCCACCAGCCAGGCAGCG
CAGGCCAGTCTCCGGACCTGGCGCACCACGCCGCCAGCCCCGCGGCGCTGCAGGGCCAGGTATCCAGCCT
GTCCCACCTGAACTCCTCGGGCTCGGACTACGGCACCATGTCCTGCTCCACCTTGCTATACGGTCGGACC
TGGTTGCCAACTTTCTTGTACAAAGTGGTTACCGGTGGTAAGCCTATCCCTAACCCTCTCCTCGGTCTCG
ATTCTACGACGCGTGCTGAAGCTGCTGCAAAGGAAGCTGCAGCTAAGGAGGCTGCAGCTAAGGCTGGATC
CGTCAGTAAAGGGGAAGAATTGTTTACGGGTGTTGTTCCGATACTTGTTGAATTGGATGGGGATGTGAAT
GGTCATAAATTTTCCGTTAGTGGTGAAGGGGAAGGTGACGCTACTTATGGTAAATTGACATTGAAATTTA
TTTGTACTACAGGAAAACTTCCAGTCCCATGGCCGACTTTGGTAACGACTCTTACATATGGAGTCCAATG
TTTTAGTAGGTATCCAGATCACATGAAACAACATGATTTCTTTAAATCAGCAATGCCTGAGGGATATGTT
CAAGAACGAACAATATTCTTTAAAGATGATGGGAACTATAAGACAAGGGCAGAAGTCAAATTTGAAGGTG
ATACACTCGTTAATCGGATTGAACTGAAAGGGATAGATTTTAAGGAAGATGGGAATATTCTTGGGCACAA
ACTTGAATATAATTATAATTCCCATAATGTATACATAATGGCTGACAAGCAGAAGAATGGAATTAAAGTC
AATTTTAAAATAAGGCATAATATAGAAGATGGGAGTGTCCAATTGGCTGATCATTACCAACAAAATACAC
CTATTGGGGATGGTCCTGTCCTCTTGCCTGATAATCATTATCTTTCTACACAATCTGCTCTCTCAAAGGA
CCCTAATGAAAAGCGCGACCATATGGTGTTGTTGGAATTTGTCACTGCTGCAGGCATTACCATGGGAATG
GATGAACTCTATAAATGAACGCGTTAAGTCGACAATCAACCTCTGGATTACAAAATTTGTGAAAGATTGA
CTGGTATTCTTAACTATGTTGCTCCTTTTACGCTATGTGGATACGCTGCTTTAATGCCTTTGTATCATGC
TATTGCTTCCCGTATGGCTTTCATTTTCTCCTCCTTGTATAAATCCTGGTTGCTGTCTCTTTATGAGGAG
TTGTGGCCCGTTGTCAGGCAACGTGGCGTGGTGTGCACTGTGTTTGCTGACGCAACCCCCACTGGTTGGG
GCATTGCCACCACCTGTCAGCTCCTTTCCGGGACTTTCGCTTTCCCCCTCCCTATTGCCACGGCGGAACT
CATCGCCGCCTGCCTTGCCCGCTGCTGGACAGGGGCTCGGCTGTTGGGCACTGACAATTCCGTGGTGTTG
TCGGGGAAATCATCGTCCTTTCCTTGGCTGCTCGCCTGTGTTGCCACCTGGATTCTGCGCGGGACGTCCT
TCTGCTACGTCCCTTCGGCCCTCAATCCAGCGGACCTTCCTTCCCGCGGCCTGCTGCCGGCTCTGCGGCC
TCTTCCGCGTCTTCGCCTTCGCCCTCAGACGAGTCGGATCTCCCTTTGGGCCGCCTCCCCGCGTCGACTT
TAAGACCAATGACTTACAAGGCAGCTGTAGATCTTAGCCACTTTTTAAAAGAAAAGGGGGGACTGGAAGG
GCTAATTCACTCCCAACGAAGACAAGATCTGCTTTTTGCTTGTACTGGGTCTCTCTGGTTAGACCAGATC
TGAGCCTGGGAGCTCTCTGGCTAACTAGGGAACCCACTGCTTAAGCCTCAATAAAGCTTGCCTTGAGTGC
TTCAAGTAGTGTGTGCCCGTCTGTTGTGTGACTCTGGTAACTAGAGATCCCTCAGACCCTTTTAGTCAGT
GTGGAAAATCTCTAGCAGTACGTATAGTAGTTCATGTCATCTTATTATTCAGTATTTATAACTTGCAAAG
AAATGAATATCAGAGAGTGAGAGGAACTTGTTTATTGCAGCTTATAATGGTTACAAATAAAGCAATAGCA
TCACAAATTTCACAAATAAAGCATTTTTTTCACTGCATTCTAGTTGTGGTTTGTCCAAACTCATCAATGT
ATCTTATCATGTCTGGCTCTAGCTATCCCGCCCCTAACTCCGCCCATCCCGCCCCTAACTCCGCCCAGTT
CCGCCCATTCTCCGCCCCATGGCTGACTAATTTTTTTTATTTATGCAGAGGCCGAGGCCGCCTCGGCCTC
TGAGCTATTCCAGAAGTAGTGAGGAGGCTTTTTTGGAGGCCTAGGGACGTACCCAATTCGCCCTATAGTG
AGTCGTATTACGCGCGCTCACTGGCCGTCGTTTTACAACGTCGTGACTGGGAAAACCCTGGCGTTACCCA
ACTTAATCGCCTTGCAGCACATCCCCCTTTCGCCAGCTGGCGTAATAGCGAAGAGGCCCGCACCGATCGC
CCTTCCCAACAGTTGCGCAGCCTGAATGGCGAATGGG
[124 nt withheld, positions 7598-7721]
C
[91 nt withheld, positions 7723-7813]
A
[49 nt withheld, positions 7815-7863]
CCTTTGACGTTGGAGTCCACGTTCTTT
[37 nt withheld, positions 7891-7927]
ACCCTATCTCGGTCTATTCTTTTGATTTATAAGGGATTTTGCCGATTTCGGCCTATTGGTTAAAAAATGA
GCTGATTTAACAAAAATTTAACGCGAATTTTAACAAAATATTAACGCTTACAATTTAGGTGGCACTTTTC
GGGGAAATGTGCGCGGAACCCCTATTTGTTTATTTTTCTAAATACATTCAAATATGTATCCGCTCATGAG
ACAATAACCCTGATAAATGCTTCAATAATATTGAAAAAGGAAGAGTATGAGTATTCAACATTTCCGTGTC
GCCCTTATTCCCTTTTTTGCGGCATTTTGCCTTCCTGTTTTTGCTCACCCAGAAACGCTGGTGAAAGTAA
AAGATGCTGAAGATCAGTTGGGTGCACGAGTGGGTTACATCGAACTGGATCTCAACAGCGGTAAGATCCT
TGAGAGTTTTCGCCCCGAAGAACGTTTTCCAATGATGAGCACTTTTAAAGTTCTGCTATGTGGCGCGGTA
TTATCCCGTATTGACGCCGGGCAAGAGCAACTCGGTCGCCGCATACTCTATTCTCAGAATGACTTGGTTG
AGTACTCACCAGTCACAGAAAAGCATCTTACGGATGGCATGACAGTAAGAGAATTATGCAGTGCTGCCAT
AACCATGAGTGATAACACTGCGGCCAACTTACTTCTGACAACGATCGGAGGACCGAAGGAGCTAACCGCT
TTTTTGCACAACATGGGGGATCATGTAACTCGCCTTGATCGTTGGGAACCGGAGCTGAATGAAGCCATAC
CAAACGACGAGCGTGACACCACGATGCCTGTAGCAATGGCAACAACGTTGCGCAAACTATTAACTGGCGA
ACTACTTACTCTAGCTTCCCGGCAACAATTAATAGACTGGATGGAGGCGGATAAAGTTGCAGGACCACTT
CTGCGCTCGGCCCTTCCGGCTGGCTGGTTTATTGCTGATAAATCTGGAGCCGGTGAGCGTGGGTCTCGCG
GTATCATTGCAGCACTGGGGCCAGATGGTAAGCCCTCCCGTATCGTAGTTATCTACACGACGGGGAGTCA
GGCAACTATGGATGAACGAAATAGACAGATCGCTGAGATAGGTGCCTCACTGATTAAGCATTGGTAACTG
TCAGACCAAGTTTACTCATATATACTTTAGATTGATTTAAAACTTCATTTTTAATTTAAAAGGATCTAGG
TGAAGATCCTTTTTGATAATCTCATGACCAAAATCCCTTAACGTGAGTTTTCGTTCCACTGAGCGTCAGA
CCCCGTAGAAAAGATCAAAGGATCTTCTTGAGATCCTTTTTTTCTGCGCGTAATCTGCTGCTTGCAAACA
AAAAAACCACCGCTACCAGCGGTGGTTTGTTTGCCGGATCAAGAGCTACCAACTCTTTTTCCGAAGGTAA
CTGGCTTCAGCAGAGCGCAGATACCAAATACTGTTCTTCTAGTGTAGCCGTAGTTAGGCCACCACTTCAA
GAACTCTGTAGCACCGCCTACATACCTCGCTCTGCTAATCCTGTTACCAGTGGCTGCTGCCAGTGGCGAT
AAGTCGTGTCTTACCGGGTTGGACTCAAGACGATAGTTACCGGATAAGGCGCAGCGGTCGGGCTGAACGG
GGGGTTCGTGCACACAGCCCAGCTTGGAGCGAACGACCTACACCGAACTGAGATACCTACAGCGTGAGCT
ATGAGAAAGCGCCACGCTTCCCGAAGGGAGAAAGGCGGACAGGTATCCGGTAAGCGGCAGGGTCGGAACA
GGAGAGCGCACGAGGGAGCTTCCAGGGGGAAACGCCTGGTATCTTTATAGTCCTGTCGGGTTTCGCCACC
TCTGACTTGAGCGTCGATTTTTGTGATGCTCGTCAGGGGGGCGGAGCCTATGGAAAAACGCCAGCAACGC
GGCCTTTTTACGGTTCCTGGCCTTTTGCTGGCCTTTTGCTCACATGTTCTTTCCTGCGTTATCCCCTGAT
TCTGTGGATAACCGTATTACCGCCTTTGAGTGAGCTGATACCGCTCGCCGCAGCCGAACGACCGAGCGCA
GCGAGTCAGTGAGCGAGGAAGCGGAAGAGCGCCCAATACGCAAACCGCCTCTCCCCGCGCGTTGGCCGAT
TCATTAATGCAGCTGGCACGACAGGTTTCCCGACTGGAAAGCGGGCAGTGAGCGCAACGCAATTAATGTG
AGTTAGCTCACTCATTAGGCACCCCAGGCTTTACACTTTATGCTTCCGGCTCGTATGTTGTGTGGAATTG
TGAGCGGATAACAATTTCACACAGGAAACAGCTATGACCATGATTACGCCAAGCGCGCAATTAACCCTCA
CTAAAGGGAACAAAAGCTGGAGCTGCAAGCTTAA
Features (pLannotate 1.2.2; 34 found; start..end, strand, type, name):
      1..227     +  promoter       RSV promoter: Rous sarcoma virus enhancer/promoter
    228..408     +  LTR            5' LTR (truncated): truncated 5' long terminal repeat (LTR) from HIV-1
    455..580     +  misc_feature   HIV-1 Ψ: packaging signal of human immunodeficiency virus type 1
    564..927     +  CDS            HIV-1 gag (fragment): gag protein from human immunodeficiency virus 1; gag
   1073..1306    +  misc_feature   RRE: The Rev response element (RRE) of HIV-1 allows for Rev-dependent mRNA export from the nucleus to the cytoplasm.
   1683..1709    +  CDS            Rev (fragment): human immunodeficiency virus 1 (HIV-1) Rev protein; rev; enhances nuclear export of unspliced and incompletely spliced viral mRNAs
   1716..1739    +  promoter       SV40 promoter (fragment): SV40 early promoter
   1740..1811    +  promoter       SV40 promoter (fragment): SV40 enhancer and early promoter
   1835..1970    +  rep_origin     SV40 ori: SV40 origin of replication
   2016..2612    +  CDS            PuroR (fragment): puromycin N-acetyltransferase; pac from Streptomyces; confers resistance to puromycin
   2661..2778    +  misc_feature   cPPT/CTS: central polypurine tract and central termination sequence of HIV-1
   2843..2909    +  CDS            small t antigen (fragment): SV40 (simian virus 40) small t antigen
   2916..4094    +  promoter       EF-1α promoter: strong constitutive promoter for human elongation factor EF-1α
   4115..4132    +  protein_bind   attB1 (fragment): mutant version of attB; core recombination site for the Gateway® BP reaction BP Clonase™
   4141..5253    +  CDS            NKX2-1: NKX21_HUMAN - Also known as NKX2A, TITF1, TTF1. Experimental evidence at protein level: Swiss-Prot protein existence level 1. Transcription factor that binds and activates the promoter of thyroid specific genes such as thyroglobulin, thyroperoxidase, and thyrotropin receptor. Crucial in the maintenance of the thyroid differentiation phenotype. May play a role in lung development and surfactant homeostasis. Forms a regulatory loop with GRHL2 that coordinates lung epithelial cell morphogenesis and differentiation. Activates the transcription of GNRHR and plays a role in enhancing the circadian o
   5261..5278    -  protein_bind   attB2 (fragment): mutant version of attB; core recombination site for the Gateway® BP reaction BP Clonase™
   5287..5328    +  CDS            V5 tag: epitope tag from simian virus 5
   5392..6105    +  CDS            EGFP: EGFP is a basic (constitutively fluorescent) green fluorescent protein published in 1996, derived from Aequorea victoria. It is reported to be a rapidly-maturing weak dimer with moderate acid sensitivity.
   6124..6712    +  misc_feature   WPRE: woodchuck hepatitis virus posttranscriptional regulatory element
   6763..6782    +  misc_feature   cPPT/CTS (fragment): central polypurine tract and central termination sequence of HIV-1
   6784..7017    +  LTR            3' LTR (ΔU3): self-inactivating 3' long terminal repeat (LTR) from HIV-1
   7095..7216    +  polyA_signal   SV40 poly(A) signal: SV40 polyadenylation signal
   7256..7391    +  rep_origin     SV40 ori: SV40 origin of replication
   7412..7430    -  promoter       T7 promoter: promoter for bacteriophage T7 RNA polymerase
   7438..7593    +  CDS            lacZα (fragment): LacZα fragment of β-galactosidase; lacZ fragment
   7598..8026    +  rep_origin     f1 ori (sequence partly withheld): f1 bacteriophage origin of replication; arrow indicates direction of (+) strand synthesis
   8079..8183    +  promoter       AmpR promoter: bla
   8184..9044    +  CDS            AmpR: β-lactamase; bla; confers resistance to ampicillin, carbenicillin, and related antibiotics
   9215..9803    +  rep_origin     ori: high-copy-number ColE1/pMB1/pBR322/pUC origin of replication
   9986..10078   +  CDS            lacI (fragment): lac repressor; lacI; The lac repressor binds to the lac operator to inhibit transcription in E. coli. This inhibition can be relieved by adding lactose or isopropyl-β-D-thiogalactopyranoside (IPTG).
  10091..10112   +  protein_bind   CAP binding site: CAP binding activates transcription in the presence of cAMP. E. coli catabolite activator protein
  10127..10157   +  promoter       lac promoter: promoter for the E. coli lac operon
  10165..10181   +  protein_bind   lac operator: The lac repressor binds to the lac operator to inhibit transcription in E. coli. This inhibition can be relieved by adding lactose or isopropyl-β-D-thiogalactopyranoside (IPTG). lac repressor encoded by lacI
  10226..10244   +  promoter       T3 promoter: promoter for bacteriophage T3 RNA polymerase
