[The description below was written by a language model from this plasmid's Addgene catalogue record and pLannotate feature annotations shown in this document.]
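Description:
pLX-EF1a_NKX2-1_Short_V5-GFP is a lentiviral mammalian expression plasmid built on the pLX307 backbone for constitutive overexpression of human NKX2-1 (also known as TTF-1/TITF1), a homeodomain lineage transcription factor of lung and thyroid, as a fluorescent fusion protein. It is maintained in E. coli through a high-copy ColE1/pUC-type origin with ampicillin resistance (AmpR), and also carries an f1 origin and residual lac/T7/T3 cloning-vector elements. The transfer cassette has a third-generation layout: an RSV promoter drives a truncated HIV-1 5' LTR, followed by the Ψ packaging signal with a gag fragment, the RRE for Rev-dependent export of genomic RNA, a cPPT/CTS, and a self-inactivating ΔU3 3' LTR followed by an SV40 poly(A) signal. Packaging functions must therefore be supplied in trans.

Within the provirus, an SV40 early promoter drives puromycin N-acetyltransferase for selection of transduced cells, and a separate EF-1α promoter drives the payload. The 1,113 bp NKX2-1 coding sequence (labelled "Short" in the name, presumably an isoform designation, though the record does not define it) is flanked by attB1 and attB2 remnants from Gateway cloning and continues in frame into a C-terminal V5 epitope tag, a linker and EGFP. A WPRE downstream enhances transcript stability and expression. According to the depositor, the V5-linker-GFP module was introduced by Gibson assembly to replace a C-terminal dTAG degron in a related pLX NKX2-1 construct. The fusion allows stable NKX2-1 expression with detection by fluorescence or V5 antibody, and the associated work concerns NKX2-1 dosage in lung adenocarcinoma.
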