Addgene plasmid #221497: pLX-EF1a_NKX2-1_Short_V5-GFP
Purpose: NKX2-1-GFP fusion protein lentiviral overexpression using an EF1a promoter
Depositing lab: Matthew Meyerson. Depositing organization: Broad Institute. Publication: Dosage amplification dictates oncogenic regulation by the NKX2-1 lineage factor in lung adenocarcinoma. Pulice JL, Meyerson M. bioRxiv [Preprint]. 2023 Oct 27:2023.10.26.563996. doi: 10.1101/2023.10.26.563996. PubMed 37994369.
Backbone
  Vector backbone: pLX307
  Backbone size w/o insert (bp): 10065
  Vector type: Mammalian Expression, Lentiviral
  Selectable markers: Puromycin
Growth in bacteria
  Bacterial resistance: Ampicillin, 100 μg/mL
  Growth temperature: 37°C
  Growth strain: NEB Stable
  Copy number: High Copy
Gene/Insert
  Gene/Insert name: NKX2-1
  Species: H. sapiens (human)
  Insert size (bp): 1113
  Entrez Gene: NKX2-1 (a.k.a. BCH, BHC, NK-2, NKX2.1, NKX2A, NMTC1, T/EBP, TEBP, TITF1, TTF-1, TTF1)
  Promoter: EF1a
  Tag / fusion protein: V5-linker-GFP (C terminal on insert)
  Cloning method: Gibson Cloning
  Sequencing primers: 5′ EF1a-Fw; 3′ WPRE-Rv
Terms and licenses: Academic/Nonprofit Terms; Industry Terms: Not Available to Industry
Depositor comments: V5-linker-GFP C-terminal fusion (adapted from SFFV-DTAG-NTERM-GFP Addgene #185760) was cloned into pLX-EF1a_NKX2-1_CdTag to replace C-terminal dTag tag in pLX vectors. 5' cloning site: BstEII (not destroyed), 3' cloning site: NotI (not destroyed).
How to cite: pLX-EF1a_NKX2-1_Short_V5-GFP was a gift from Matthew Meyerson (Addgene plasmid # 221497 ; http://n2t.net/addgene:221497 ; RRID:Addgene_221497)
